Addgene plasmid #58900: pBabe-Kras G12V-T35S
Purpose: Expresses human Kras with G12V and T35S mutations
Depositing lab: Channing Der. Depositing organization: University of North Carolina at Chapel Hill.
Backbone
  Vector backbone: pBabe-puro
  Backbone manufacturer: unknown
  Backbone size w/o insert (bp): 5169
  Total vector size (bp): 5906
  Vector type: Mammalian Expression, Retroviral
  Selectable markers: Puromycin
Growth in bacteria
  Bacterial resistance: Ampicillin, 100 μg/mL
  Growth temperature: 37°C
  Growth strain: DH5alpha
  Copy number: Unknown
Gene/Insert
  Gene/Insert name: KRAS (alt names: K-Ras2A; RASK2)
  Species: H. sapiens (human)
  Insert size (bp): 600
  Mutation: G12V and T35S mutations (effector binding mutant)
  GenBank ID: NM_004985.4 NP_004976.2
  Entrez Gene: KRAS (a.k.a. 'C-K-RAS, C-K-RAS, CFC2, K-RAS2A, K-RAS2B, K-RAS4A, K-RAS4B, K-Ras, K-Ras 2, KI-RAS, KRAS1, KRAS2, NS, NS3, OES, RALD, RASK2, c-Ki-ras, c-Ki-ras2)
  Tag / fusion protein: HA (N terminal on insert)
Terms and licenses: Academic/Nonprofit Terms; Industry Terms: Not Available to Industry
How to cite: pBabe-Kras G12V-T35S was a gift from Channing Der (Addgene plasmid # 58900 ; http://n2t.net/addgene:58900 ; RRID:Addgene_58900)
