[The description below was written by a language model from this plasmid's Addgene catalogue record.]
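Description:
pBabe-Kras G12V-T35S is a retroviral mammalian expression plasmid built on the pBabe-puro backbone, carrying a human KRAS cDNA of about 600 bp in a vector of roughly 5.9 kb in total. It is propagated in E. coli under ampicillin selection, and puromycin resistance is the marker for selecting transduced or transfected mammalian cells. No feature table accompanies the record, so the promoters and other regulatory elements are not explicitly listed. pBabe-type vectors are generally Moloney murine leukemia virus-derived designs in which the insert lies between the viral long terminal repeats and is transcribed from the 5' LTR. A packaging signal allows the genomic RNA to be encapsidated when the plasmid is introduced into a retroviral packaging cell line, and the puromycin resistance gene is expressed from a separate internal promoter.

The encoded KRAS protein carries an N-terminal HA epitope tag for detection by immunoblotting or immunoprecipitation, along with two substitutions. G12V is a well-known oncogenic mutation that impairs GTP hydrolysis and so keeps Ras in its active, GTP-bound state. T35S lies in the effector-binding region and is annotated in the record as an effector binding mutant. In the Ras literature, such effector-domain mutants selectively retain interaction with only some downstream effectors, T35S being classically associated with preserved Raf binding and loss of other effector interactions. The construct is therefore suited to stable expression of activated KRAS with restricted effector coupling, which allows the contribution of individual downstream pathways to Ras-driven signalling and transformation to be examined, although the record itself states only that it expresses the doubly mutated human protein.
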