>Addgene plasmid #58900 | pBabe-Kras G12V-T35S | addgene partial sequence | sequence record 95321 | SV40pro-F2 5'-CCCCATGGCTGACTAATTTTT-3'
GGCCGAGGCCGCCTCGGCCTCTGAGCTATTCCAGAAGTAGTGAGGAGGCTTTTTTGGAGGCCTAGGCTTT
TGCAAAAAGCTTACCATGACCGAGTACAAGCCCACGGTGCGCCTCGCCACCCGCGACGACGTCCCCAGGG
CCGTACGCACCCTCGCCGCCGCGTTCGCCGACTACCCCGCCACGCGCCACACCGTCGATCCGGACCGCCA
CATCGAGCGGGTCACCGAGCTGCAAGAACTCTTCCTCACGCGCGTCGGGCTCGACATCGGCAAGGTGTGG
GTCGCGGACGACGGCGCCGCGGTGGCGGTCTGGACCACGCCGGAGAGCGTCGAAGCGGGGGCGGTGTTCG
CCGAGATCGGCCCGCGCATGGCCGAGTTGAGCGGTTCCCGGCTGGCCGCGCAGCAACAGATGGAAGGCCT
CCTGGCGCCGCACCGGCCCAAGGAGCCCGCGTGGTTCCTGGCCACCGTCGGCGTCTCGCCCGACCACCAG
GGCAAGGGTCTGGGCAGCGCCGTCGTGCTCCCCGGAGTGGAGGCGGCCGAGCGCGCCGGGGTGCCCGCCT
TCCTGGAGACCTCCGCGCCCCGCAACCTCCCCTTCTACGAGCGGCTCGGCTTCACCGTCACCGCCGACGT
CGAGGTGCCCGAAGGACCGCGCACCTGGTGCATGACCCGCAAGCCCGGTGCCTGACGCCCGCCCCACGAC
CCGCAGCGCCCGACCGAAAGGAGCGCACGACCCCATGCATCGATAAAATAAAAGATTTTATTTAGTCTCC
AGAAA
