>Addgene plasmid #58900 | pBabe-Kras G12V-T35S | addgene partial sequence | sequence record 95324 | pBABE5 5'-CTTTATCCAGCCCTCAC-3'
GAATCAATGGCTTCAAGTTATCCATATGATGTGCCCGACTATGCCTCACTTGGAGGACCCTCTGGATCCA
CCATGACTGAATATAAACTTGTGGTAGTTGGAGCTGTTGGCGTAGGCAAGAGTGCCTTGACGATACAGCT
AATTCAGAATCATTTTGTGGACGAATATGATCCAAGCATAGAGGATTCCTACAGGAAGCAAGTAGTAATT
GATGGAGAAACCTGTCTCTTGGATATTCTCGACACAGCAGGTCAAGAGGAGTACAGTGCAATGAGGGACC
AGTACATGAGGACTGGGGAGGGCTTTCTTTGTGTATTTGCCATAAATAATACTAAATCATTTGAAGATAT
TCACCATTATAGAGAACAAATTAAAAGAGTTAAGGACTCTGAAGATGTACCTATGGTCCTAGTAGGAAAT
AAATGTGATTTGCCTTCCAGAACAGTAGACACAAAACAGGCTCAGGACTTAGCAAGAAGTTATGGAATTC
CTTTTATTGAAACATCAGCAAAGACAAGACAGGGTGTTGATGATGCCTTCTATACATTAGTTCGAGAAAT
TCGAAAACATAAAGAAAAGATGAGCAAAGATGGTAAAAAGAAGAAAAAGAAGTCAAAGACAAAGTGTGTA
ATTATGTAAGTCGACGGATCCGGAATTCTCCGTCGACCCTGTGGAATGTGTGTCAGTTAGGGTGTGGAAA
GTCCCCAGGCTCCCCAGCAGGCAGAAGTATGCAAAGCATGCATCTCAATTAGTCAGCAACCAGGTGTGGA
AAGTCCCCAGGCTCCCCAGCAGGCAGAAGTATGCAAAGCATGCATCTCAATTAGTCAGCAACCATAGTCC
CGCCCCTAACTCCGCCCATCCCGCCCCTAACTCCGCCCAGTTCCGCCCATT
